>Addgene plasmid #205113 | MDKA-c012 | addgene full sequence | sequence record 410384 | Addgene NGS Result
GACATTGATTATTGACTAGTTATTAATAGTAATCAATTACGGGGTCATTAGTTCATAGCCCATATATGGA
GTTCCGCGTTACATAACTTACGGTAAATGGCCCGCCTGGCTGACCGCCCAACGACCCCCGCCCATTGACG
TCAATAATGACGTATGTTCCCATAGTAACGCCAATAGGGACTTTCCATTGACGTCAATGGGTGGAGTATT
TACGGTAAACTGCCCACTTGGCAGTACATCAAGTGTATCATATGCCAAGTACGCCCCCTATTGACGTCAA
TGACGGTAAATGGCCCGCCTGGCATTATGCCCAGTACATGACCTTATGGGACTTTCCTACTTGGCAGTAC
ATCTACGTATTAGTCATCGCTATTACCATGGTCGAGGTGAGCCCCACGTTCTGCTTCACTCTCCCCATCT
CCCCCCCCTCCCCACCCCCAATTTTGTATTTATTTATTTTTTAATTATTTTGTGCAGCGATGGGGGCGGG
GGGGGGGGGGGGGGGCGCGCGCCAGGCGGGGCGGGGCGAGGCGGAGAGGTGCGGCGGCAGCCAATCAGAG
CGGCGCGCTCCGAAAGTTTCCTTTTATGGCGAGGCGGCGGCGGCGGCGGCCCTATAAAAAGCGAAGCGCG
CGGCGGGCGGGAGTCGCTGCGCGCTGCCTTCGCCCCGTGCCCCGCTCCGCCGCCGCCTCGCGCCGCCCGC
CCCGGCTCTGACTGACCGCGTTACTCCCACAGGTGAGCGGGCGGGACGGCCCTTCTCCTCCGGGCTGTAA
TTAGCGCTTGGTTTAATGACGGCTTGTTTCTTTTCTGTGGCTGCGTGAAAGCCTTGAGGGGCTCCGGGAG
GGCCCTTTGTGCGGGGGGAGCGGCTCGGGGGGTGCGTGCGTGTGTGTGTGCGTGGGGAGCGCCGCGTGCG
GCTCCGCGCTGCCCGGCGGCTGTGAGCGCTGCGGGCGCGGCGCGGGGCTTTGTGCGCTCCGCAGTGTGCG
CGAGGGGAGCGCGGCCGGGGGCGGTGCCCCGCGGTGCGGGGGGGGCTGCGAGGGGAACAAAGGCTGCGTG
CGGGGTGTGTGCGTGGGGGGGTGAGCAGGGGGTGTGGGCGCGTCGGTCGGGCTGCAACCCCCCCTGCACC
CCCCTCCCCGAGTTGCTGAGCACGGCCCGGCTTCGGGTGCGGGGCTCCGTACGGGGCGTGGCGCGGGGCT
CGCCGTGCCGGGCGGGGGGTGGCGGCAGGTGGGGGTGCCGGGCGGGGCGGGGCCGCCTCGGGCCGGGGAG
GGCTCGGGGGAGGGGCGCGGCGGCCCCCGGAGCGCCGGCGGCTGTCGAGGCGCGGCGAGCCGCAGCCATT
GCCTTTTATGGTAATCGTGCGAGAGGGCGCAGGGACTTCCTTTGTCCCAAATCTGTGCGGAGCCGAAATC
TGGGAGGCGCCGCCGCACCCCCTCTAGCGGGCGCGGGGCGAAGCGGTGCGGCGCCGGCAGGAAGGAAATG
GGCGGGGAGGGCCTTCGTGCGTCGCCGCGCCGCCGTCCCCTTCTCCCTCTCCAGCCTCGGGGCTGTCCGC
GGGGGGACGGCTGCCTTCGGGGGGGACGGGGCAGGGCGGGGTTCGGCTTCTGGCGTGTGACCGGCGGCTC
TAGAGCCTCTGCTAACCATGTTCATGCCTTCTTCTTTTTCCTACAGCTCCTGGGCAACGTGCTGGTTATT
GTGCTGTCTCATCATTTTGGCAAAGAATTGCGGCCGTCTCAGGCCGAATTCAAGCTTGCCACCATGGGGA
TCCTTCCCAGCCCTGGGATGCCTGCGCTGCTCTCCCTCGTGAGCCTTCTCTCCGTGCTGCTGATGGGTTG
CGTAGCTGAAACCGGTGCCGCCGTCGCCAAAAAGAAAGATAAGGTGAAGAAAGGTGGTCCTGGATCAGAA
TGTGCTGAATGGGCATGGGGACCATGTACACCAAGCAGCAAGGATTGCGGCGTGGGTTTCCGCGAGGGCA
CCTGCGGGGCCCAGACCCAGCGCATCCGGTGCAGGGTGCCCTGCAACTGGAAGAAGGAGTTTGGAGCCGA
CTGCAAGTACAAGTTTGAGAACTGGGGTGCGTGTGATGGGGGCACAGGCACCAAAGTCCGCCAAGGCACC
CTGAAGAAGGCGCGCTACAATGCTCAGTGCCAGGAGACCATCCGCGTCACCAAGCCCTGCACCCCCAAGA
CCAAAGCAAAGGCCAAAGCCAAGAAAGGGAAGGGAAAGGACAAAGGTACCGGAGGTTCCGGTGGTTCCGG
TCTGAATGATATCTTTGAAGCTCAGAAGATTGAATGGCATGAAGGACGTACCAAGCACCACCATCACCAT
CACTAATGATCACTCGAGACTAGTATCGCGATAATTCACTCCTCAGGTGCAGGCTGCCTATCAGAAGGTG
GTGGCTGGTGTGGCCAATGCCCTGGCTCACAAATACCACTGAGATCTTTTTCCCTCTGCCAAAAATTATG
GGGACATCATGAAGCCCCTTGAGCATCTGACTTCTGGCTAATAAAGGAAATTTATTTTCATTGCAATAGT
GTGTTGGAATTTTTTGTGTCTCTCACTCGGAAGGACATATGGGAGGGCAAATCATTTAAAACATCAGAAT
GAGTATTTGGTTTAGAGTTTGGCAACATATGCCCATATGCTGGCTGCCATGAACAAAGGTTGGCTATAAA
GAGGTCATCAGTATATGAAACAGCCCCCTGCTGTCCATTCCTTATTCCATAGAAAAGCCTTGACTTGAGG
TTAGATTTTTTTTATATTTTGTTTTGTGTTATTTTTTTCTTTAACATCCCTAAAATTTTCCTTACATGTT
TTACTAGCCAGATTTTTCCTCCTCTCCTGACTACTCCCAGTCATAGCTGTCCCTCTTCTCTTATGGAGAT
CCCTCGACCTGCAGCCCAAGCTTGGCGTAATCATGGTCATAGCTGTTTCCTGTGTGAAATTGTTATCCGC
TCACAATTCCACACAACATACGAGCCGGAAGCATAAAGTGTAAAGCCTGGGGTGCCTAATGAGTGAGCTA
ACTCACATTAATTGCGTTGCGCTCACTGCCCGCTTTCCAGTCGGGAAACCTGTCGTGCCAGCGGATCGAT
CCGCTGCATTAATGAATCGGCCAACGCGCGGGGAGAGGCGGTTTGCGTATTGGGCGCTCTTCCGCTTCCT
CGCTCACTGACTCGCTGCGCTCGGTCGTTCGGCTGCGGCGAGCGGTATCAGCTCACTCAAAGGCGGTAAT
ACGGTTATCCACAGAATCAGGGGATAACGCAGGAAAGAACATGTGAGCAAAAGGCCAGCAAAAGGCCAGG
AACCGTAAAAAGGCCGCGTTGCTGGCGTTTTTCCATAGGCTCCGCCCCCCTGACGAGCATCACAAAAATC
GACGCTCAAGTCAGAGGTGGCGAAACCCGACAGGACTATAAAGATACCAGGCGTTTCCCCCTGGAAGCTC
CCTCGTGCGCTCTCCTGTTCCGACCCTGCCGCTTACCGGATACCTGTCCGCCTTTCTCCCTTCGGGAAGC
GTGGCGCTTTCTCATAGCTCACGCTGTAGGTATCTCAGTTCGGTGTAGGTCGTTCGCTCCAAGCTGGGCT
GTGTGCACGAACCCCCCGTTCAGCCCGACCGCTGCGCCTTATCCGGTAACTATCGTCTTGAGTCCAACCC
GGTAAGACACGACTTATCGCCACTGGCAGCAGCCACTGGTAACAGGATTAGCAGAGCGAGGTATGTAGGC
GGTGCTACAGAGTTCTTGAAGTGGTGGCCTAACTACGGCTACACTAGAAGAACAGTATTTGGTATCTGCG
CTCTGCTGAAGCCAGTTACCTTCGGAAAAAGAGTTGGTAGCTCTTGATCCGGCAAACAAACCACCGCTGG
TAGCGGTGGTTTTTTTGTTTGCAAGCAGCAGATTACGCGCAGAAAAAAAGGATCTCAAGAAGATCCTTTG
ATCTTTTCTACGGGGTCTGACGCTCAGTGGAACGAAAACTCACGTTAAGGGATTTTGGTCATGAGATTAT
CAAAAAGGATCTTCACCTAGATCCTTTTAAATTAAAAATGAAGTTTTAAATCAATCTAAAGTATATATGA
GTAAACTTGGTCTGACAGTTACCAATGCTTAATCAGTGAGGCACCTATCTCAGCGATCTGTCTATTTCGT
TCATCCATAGTTGCCTGACTCCCCGTCGTGTAGATAACTACGATACGGGAGGGCTTACCATCTGGCCCCA
GTGCTGCAATGATACCGCGAGACCCACGCTCACCGGCTCCAGATTTATCAGCAATAAACCAGCCAGCCGG
AAGGGCCGAGCGCAGAAGTGGTCCTGCAACTTTATCCGCCTCCATCCAGTCTATTAATTGTTGCCGGGAA
GCTAGAGTAAGTAGTTCGCCAGTTAATAGTTTGCGCAACGTTGTTGCCATTGCTACAGGCATCGTGGTGT
CACGCTCGTCGTTTGGTATGGCTTCATTCAGCTCCGGTTCCCAACGATCAAGGCGAGTTACATGATCCCC
CATGTTGTGCAAAAAAGCGGTTAGCTCCTTCGGTCCTCCGATCGTTGTCAGAAGTAAGTTGGCCGCAGTG
TTATCACTCATGGTTATGGCAGCACTGCATAATTCTCTTACTGTCATGCCATCCGTAAGATGCTTTTCTG
TGACTGGTGAGTACTCAACCAAGTCATTCTGAGAATAGTGTATGCGGCGACCGAGTTGCTCTTGCCCGGC
GTCAATACGGGATAATACCGCGCCACATAGCAGAACTTTAAAAGTGCTCATCATTGGAAAACGTTCTTCG
GGGCGAAAACTCTCAAGGATCTTACCGCTGTTGAGATCCAGTTCGATGTAACCCACTCGTGCACCCAACT
GATCTTCAGCATCTTTTACTTTCACCAGCGTTTCTGGGTGAGCAAAAACAGGAAGGCAAAATGCCGCAAA
AAAGGGAATAAGGGCGACACGGAAATGTTGAATACTCATACTCTTCCTTTTTCAATATTATTGAAGCATT
TATCAGGGTTATTGTCTCATGAGCGGATACATATTTGAATGTATTTAGAAAAATAAACAAATAGGGGTTC
CGCGCACATTTCCCCGAAAAGTGCCACCTGGGTC
Features (pLannotate 1.2.2; 14 found; start..end, strand, type, name):
      1..380     +  enhancer       CMV enhancer: human cytomegalovirus immediate early enhancer
    382..639     +  promoter       chicken β-actin promoter: contains a 21-bp deletion relative to the standard chicken β-actin promoter
    640..1656    +  intron         chimeric intron: chimera between introns from chicken β-actin and rabbit β-globin
   1654..1752    +  CDS            HBB (fragment): HBB_LEPEU - Experimental evidence at protein level: Swiss-Prot protein existence level 1. Involved in oxygen transport from the lung to the various peripheral tissues. From Lepus europaeus (European hare).
   1777..2175    +  CDS            MDK (fragment): MK_HUMAN - Also known as MK1, NEGF2. Experimental evidence at protein level: Swiss-Prot protein existence level 1. Secreted protein that functions as cytokine and growth factor and mediates its signal through cell-surface proteoglycan and non- proteoglycan receptors (PubMed:18469519, PubMed:12573468, PubMed:12122009, PubMed:10212223, PubMed:24458438, PubMed:15466886, PubMed:12084985, PubMed:10772929). Binds cell-surface proteoglycan receptors via their chondroitin sulfate (CS) groups (PubMed:12084985, PubMed:10212223). Thereby regulates many processes like inflammatory response, cell prolifera
   2345..2419    +  CDS            HBB (fragment): HBB_PONPY - Experimental evidence at transcript level: Swiss-Prot protein existence level 2. Involved in oxygen transport from the lung to the various peripheral tissues. From Pongo pygmaeus (Bornean orangutan).
   2490..2545    +  polyA_signal   β-globin poly(A) signal: rabbit β-globin polyadenylation signal (Gil and Proudfoot, 1987)
   2930..2946    -  protein_bind   lac operator: The lac repressor binds to the lac operator to inhibit transcription in E. coli. This inhibition can be relieved by adding lactose or isopropyl-β-D-thiogalactopyranoside (IPTG). lac repressor encoded by lacI
   2954..2984    -  promoter       lac promoter: promoter for the E. coli lac operon
   2999..3020    -  protein_bind   CAP binding site: CAP binding activates transcription in the presence of cAMP. E. coli catabolite activator protein
   3036..3137    -  CDS            lacI (fragment): LACI_ECOLI - Experimental evidence at protein level: Swiss-Prot protein existence level 1. Repressor of the lactose operon. Binds allolactose as an inducer. From Escherichia coli (strain K12).
   3320..3908    -  rep_origin     ori: high-copy-number ColE1/pMB1/pBR322/pUC origin of replication
   4079..4939    -  CDS            AmpR: β-lactamase; bla; confers resistance to ampicillin, carbenicillin, and related antibiotics
   4940..5044    -  promoter       AmpR promoter: bla
