[The description below was written by a language model from this plasmid's Addgene catalogue record and pLannotate feature annotations shown in this document.]
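Description:
MDKA-c012 is a mammalian expression plasmid built on the pHL-avitag3 backbone for producing secreted, taggable human midkine (MDK, also known as MK1 or NEGF2). It is propagated in E. coli as a high-copy plasmid through a ColE1/pUC-type origin and selected with ampicillin via the β-lactamase gene and its native promoter. Remnants of the lac promoter/operator region, a CAP binding site and a lacI fragment are also annotated; these appear to be leftovers of the cloning backbone rather than functional parts of the expression unit.

Expression in mammalian cells is driven by a CAG-type arrangement: the human cytomegalovirus immediate early enhancer, the chicken β-actin promoter and a chimeric chicken β-actin/rabbit β-globin intron, with transcripts terminated by the rabbit β-globin polyadenylation signal. The short β-globin (HBB) fragments flagged on either side of the insert most likely reflect globin-derived flanking sequence of this cassette rather than intended coding regions. The wild-type MDK insert, cloned between retained AgeI and KpnI sites, encodes residues 21–143. It is fused at its N-terminus to a vector-supplied signal peptide labelled PTPRSsp, which directs the protein into the secretory pathway, and at its C-terminus to an AviTag followed by a six-histidine tag. These tags are listed in the catalogue fields but are not separately annotated in the feature table. The His tag permits metal-affinity purification, while the AviTag is a substrate for BirA biotin ligase, allowing site-specific biotinylation as the depositor notes. The construct is intended for recombinant MDK protein production, yielding material that could suit immobilisation or streptavidin-based binding assays.
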