Addgene plasmid #205113: MDKA-c012
Purpose: MDK protein expression
Depositing lab: Paul Brennan. Depositing organization: University of Oxford.
Backbone
  Vector backbone: pHL-avitag3
  Backbone size w/o insert (bp): 4706
  Vector type: Mammalian Expression
Growth in bacteria
  Bacterial resistance: Ampicillin, 100 μg/mL
  Growth temperature: 37°C
  Growth strain: DH5alpha
  Copy number: High Copy
Gene/Insert
  Gene/Insert name: MDK (alt names: MK1; NEGF2)
  Species: H. sapiens (human)
  Mutation: WT
  Entrez Gene: MDK (a.k.a. ARAP, MK, NEGF2)
  Tag / fusion protein: PTPRSsp (N terminal on insert); AviTag-6His (C terminal on insert)
  Cloning method: Restriction Enzyme; 5′ cloning site AgeI (not destroyed); 3′ cloning site KpnI (not destroyed)
Terms and licenses: Academic/Nonprofit Terms; Industry Terms: Not Available to Industry
Depositor comments: Encodes residues 21-143. Can be biotinylated.
How to cite: MDKA-c012 was a gift from Paul Brennan (Addgene plasmid # 205113 ; http://n2t.net/addgene:205113 ; RRID:Addgene_205113)
