>Addgene plasmid #205113 | MDKA-c012 | depositor partial sequence | sequence record 399317 | ORF of expressed gene of interest
ATGGGGATCCTTCCCAGCCCTGGGATGCCTGCGCTGCTCTCCCTCGTGAGCCTTCTCTCCGTGCTGCTGA
TGGGTTGCGTAGCTGAAACCGGTGCCGCCGTCGCCAAAAAGAAAGATAAGGTGAAGAAAGGTGGTCCTGG
ATCAGAATGTGCTGAATGGGCATGGGGACCATGTACACCAAGCAGCAAGGATTGCGGCGTGGGTTTCCGC
GAGGGCACCTGCGGGGCCCAGACCCAGCGCATCCGGTGCAGGGTGCCCTGCAACTGGAAGAAGGAGTTTG
GAGCCGACTGCAAGTACAAGTTTGAGAACTGGGGTGCGTGTGATGGGGGCACAGGCACCAAAGTCCGCCA
AGGCACCCTGAAGAAGGCGCGCTACAATGCTCAGTGCCAGGAGACCATCCGCGTCACCAAGCCCTGCACC
CCCAAGACCAAAGCAAAGGCCAAAGCCAAGAAAGGGAAGGGAAAGGACAAAGGTACCGGAGGTTCCGGTG
GTTCCGGTCTGAATGATATCTTTGAAGCTCAGAAGATTGAATGGCATGAAGGACGTACCAAGCACCACCA
TCACCATCACTAA
